>Addgene plasmid #160331 | pQE80L-SH3 | addgene full sequence | sequence record 326603 | Addgene NGS Result
ACATTAACCTATAAAAATAGGCGTATCACGAGGCCCTTTCGTCTTCACCTCGAGAAATCATAAAAAATTT
ATTTGCTTTGTGAGCGGATAACAATTATAATAGATTCAATTGTGAGCGGATAACAATTTCACACAGAATT
CATTAAAGAGGAGAAATTAACTATGAGAGGATCGCATCACCATCACCATCACGGATCCATGATTGAGAAA
AATTATGTCATCACCGATCCCCGGTTGCCTGATAACCCAATAATTTTCGCCTCAGATGGTTTTCTGGAAC
TGACAGAATATAGTCGTGAAGAAATACTTGGCCGTAATGCGCGCTTTCTCCAAGGTCCGGAGACCGATCA
GGCAACCGTACAGAAGATCCGTGACGCTATCCGCGACCAAAGAGAAACGACTGTGCAACTGATTAACTAC
ACGAAATCTGGCAAAGAATTTTGGAATCTGTTCCATCTGCAGCCGGTTCGCAATCAGAAGGGCGAGTTGC
AGTATTTCATCGGGGTTCAGCAGGACGGAAGCGATCACGTGTGATAAAAGCTTAATTAGCTGAGCTTGGA
CTCCTGTTGATAGATCCAGTAATGACCTCAGAACTCCATCTGGATTTGTTCAGAACGCTCGGTTGCCGCC
GGGCGTTTTTTATTGGTGAGAATCCAAGCTAGCTTGGCGAGATTTTCAGGAGCTAAGGAAGCTAAAATGG
AGAAAAAAATCACTGGATATACCACCGTTGATATATCCCAATGGCATCGTAAAGAACATTTTGAGGCATT
TCAGTCAGTTGCTCAATGTACCTATAACCAGACCGTTCAGCTGGATATTACGGCCTTTTTAAAGACCGTA
AAGAAAAATAAGCACAAGTTTTATCCGGCCTTTATTCACATTCTTGCCCGCCTGATGAATGCTCATCCGG
AATTTCGTATGGCAATGAAAGACGGTGAGCTGGTGATATGGGATAGTGTTCACCCTTGTTACACCGTTTT
CCATGAGCAAACTGAAACGTTTTCATCGCTCTGGAGTGAATACCACGACGATTTCCGGCAGTTTCTACAC
ATATATTCGCAAGATGTGGCGTGTTACGGTGAAAACCTGGCCTATTTCCCTAAAGGGTTTATTGAGAATA
TGTTTTTCGTCTCAGCCAATCCCTGGGTGAGTTTCACCAGTTTTGATTTAAACGTGGCCAATATGGACAA
CTTCTTCGCCCCCGTTTTCACCATGGGCAAATATTATACGCAAGGCGACAAGGTGCTGATGCCGCTGGCG
ATTCAGGTTCATCATGCCGTTTGTGATGGCTTCCATGTCGGCAGAATGCTTAATGAATTACAACAGTACT
GCGATGAGTGGCAGGGCGGGGCGTAATTTTTTTAAGGCAGTTATTGGTGCCCTTAAACGCCTGGGGTAAT
GACTCTCTAGCTTGAGGCATCAAATAAAACGAAAGGCTCAGTCGAAAGACTGGGCCTTTCGTTTTATCTG
TTGTTTGTCGGTGAACGCTCTCCTGAGTAGGACAAATCCGCCCTCTAGATTACGTGCAGTCGATGATAAG
CTGTCAAACATGAGAATTGTGCCTAATGAGTGAGCTAACTTACATTAATTGCGTTGCGCTCACTGCCCGC
TTTCCAGTCGGGAAACCTGTCGTGCCAGCTGCATTAATGAATCGGCCAACGCGCGGGGAGAGGCGGTTTG
CGTATTGGGCGCCAGGGTGGTTTTTCTTTTCACCAGTGAGACGGGCAACAGCTGATTGCCCTTCACCGCC
TGGCCCTGAGAGAGTTGCAGCAAGCGGTCCACGCTGGTTTGCCCCAGCAGGCGAAAATCCTGTTTGATGG
TGGTTAACGGCGGGATATAACATGAGCTGTCTTCGGTATCGTCGTATCCCACTACCGAGATATCCGCACC
AACGCGCAGCCCGGACTCGGTAATGGCGCGCATTGCGCCCAGCGCCATCTGATCGTTGGCAACCAGCATC
GCAGTGGGAACGATGCCCTCATTCAGCATTTGCATGGTTTGTTGAAAACCGGACATGGCACTCCAGTCGC
CTTCCCGTTCCGCTATCGGCTGAATTTGATTGCGAGTGAGATATTTATGCCAGCCAGCCAGACGCAGACG
CGCCGAGACAGAACTTAATGGGCCCGCTAACAGCGCGATTTGCTGGTGACCCAATGCGACCAGATGCTCC
ACGCCCAGTCGCGTACCGTCTTCATGGGAGAAAATAATACTGTTGATGGGTGTCTGGTCAGAGACATCAA
GAAATAACGCCGGAACATTAGTGCAGGCAGCTTCCACAGCAATGGCATCCTGGTCATCCAGCGGATAGTT
AATGATCAGCCCACTGACGCGTTGCGCGAGAAGATTGTGCACCGCCGCTTTACAGGCTTCGACGCCGCTT
CGTTCTACCATCGACACCACCACGCTGGCACCCAGTTGATCGGCGCGAGATTTAATCGCCGCGACAATTT
GCGACGGCGCGTGCAGGGCCAGACTGGAGGTGGCAACGCCAATCAGCAACGACTGTTTGCCCGCCAGTTG
TTGTGCCACGCGGTTGGGAATGTAATTCAGCTCCGCCATCGCCGCTTCCACTTTTTCCCGCGTTTTCGCA
GAAACGTGGCTGGCCTGGTTCACCACGCGGGAAACGGTCTGATAAGAGACACCGGCATACTCTGCGACAT
CGTATAACGTTACTGGTTTCACATTCACCACCCTGAATTGACTCTCTTCCGGGCGCTATCATGCCATACC
GCGAAAGGTTTTGCACCATTCGATGGTGTCGGAATTTCGGGCAGCGTTGGGTCCTGGCCACGGGTGCGCA
TGATCTAGAGCTGCCTCGCGCGTTTCGGTGATGACGGTGAAAACCTCTGACACATGCAGCTCCCGGAGAC
GGTCACAGCTTGTCTGTAAGCGGATGCCGGGAGCAGACAAGCCCGTCAGGGCGCGTCAGCGGGTGTTGGC
GGGTGTCGGGGCGCAGCCATGACCCAGTCACGTAGCGATAGCGGAGTGTATACTGGCTTAACTATGCGGC
ATCAGAGCAGATTGTACTGAGAGTGCACCATATGCGGTGTGAAATACCGCACAGATGCGTAAGGAGAAAA
TACCGCATCAGGCGCTCTTCCGCTTCCTCGCTCACTGACTCGCTGCGCTCGGTCGTTCGGCTGCGGCGAG
CGGTATCAGCTCACTCAAAGGCGGTAATACGGTTATCCACAGAATCAGGGGATAACGCAGGAAAGAACAT
GTGAGCAAAAGGCCAGCAAAAGGCCAGGAACCGTAAAAAGGCCGCGTTGCTGGCGTTTTTCCATAGGCTC
CGCCCCCCTGACGAGCATCACAAAAATCGACGCTCAAGTCAGAGGTGGCGAAACCCGACAGGACTATAAA
GATACCAGGCGTTTCCCCCTGGAAGCTCCCTCGTGCGCTCTCCTGTTCCGACCCTGCCGCTTACCGGATA
CCTGTCCGCCTTTCTCCCTTCGGGAAGCGTGGCGCTTTCTCATAGCTCACGCTGTAGGTATCTCAGTTCG
GTGTAGGTCGTTCGCTCCAAGCTGGGCTGTGTGCACGAACCCCCCGTTCAGCCCGACCGCTGCGCCTTAT
CCGGTAACTATCGTCTTGAGTCCAACCCGGTAAGACACGACTTATCGCCACTGGCAGCAGCCACTGGTAA
CAGGATTAGCAGAGCGAGGTATGTAGGCGGTGCTACAGAGTTCTTGAAGTGGTGGCCTAACTACGGCTAC
ACTAGAAGGACAGTATTTGGTATCTGCGCTCTGCTGAAGCCAGTTACCTTCGGAAAAAGAGTTGGTAGCT
CTTGATCCGGCAAACAAACCACCGCTGGTAGCGGTGGTTTTTTTGTTTGCAAGCAGCAGATTACGCGCAG
AAAAAAAGGATCTCAAGAAGATCCTTTGATCTTTTCTACGGGGTCTGACGCTCAGTGGAACGAAAACTCA
CGTTAAGGGATTTTGGTCATGAGATTATCAAAAAGGATCTTCACCTAGATCCTTTTAAATTAAAAATGAA
GTTTTAAATCAATCTAAAGTATATATGAGTAAACTTGGTCTGACAGTTACCAATGCTTAATCAGTGAGGC
ACCTATCTCAGCGATCTGTCTATTTCGTTCATCCATAGTTGCCTGACTCCCCGTCGTGTAGATAACTACG
ATACGGGAGGGCTTACCATCTGGCCCCAGTGCTGCAATGATACCGCGAGACCCACGCTCACCGGCTCCAG
ATTTATCAGCAATAAACCAGCCAGCCGGAAGGGCCGAGCGCAGAAGTGGTCCTGCAACTTTATCCGCCTC
CATCCAGTCTATTAATTGTTGCCGGGAAGCTAGAGTAAGTAGTTCGCCAGTTAATAGTTTGCGCAACGTT
GTTGCCATTGCTACAGGCATCGTGGTGTCACGCTCGTCGTTTGGTATGGCTTCATTCAGCTCCGGTTCCC
AACGATCAAGGCGAGTTACATGATCCCCCATGTTGTGCAAAAAAGCGGTTAGCTCCTTCGGTCCTCCGAT
CGTTGTCAGAAGTAAGTTGGCCGCAGTGTTATCACTCATGGTTATGGCAGCACTGCATAATTCTCTTACT
GTCATGCCATCCGTAAGATGCTTTTCTGTGACTGGTGAGTACTCAACCAAGTCATTCTGAGAATAGTGTA
TGCGGCGACCGAGTTGCTCTTGCCCGGCGTCAATACGGGATAATACCGCGCCACATAGCAGAACTTTAAA
AGTGCTCATCATTGGAAAACGTTCTTCGGGGCGAAAACTCTCAAGGATCTTACCGCTGTTGAGATCCAGT
TCGATGTAACCCACTCGTGCACCCAACTGATCTTCAGCATCTTTTACTTTCACCAGCGTTTCTGGGTGAG
CAAAAACAGGAAGGCAAAATGCCGCAAAAAAGGGAATAAGGGCGACACGGAAATGTTGAATACTCATACT
CTTCCTTTTTCAATATTATTGAAGCATTTATCAGGGTTATTGTCTCATGAGCGGATACATATTTGAATGT
ATTTAGAAAAATAAACAAATAGGGGTTCCGCGCACATTTCCCCGAAAAGTGCCACCTGACGTCTAAGAAA
CCATTATTATCATG
Features (pLannotate 1.2.2; 17 found; start..end, strand, type, name):
     58..102     +  promoter       T5 promoter: bacteriophage T5 promoter for E. coli RNA polymerase, with embedded lac operator
    110..126     +  protein_bind   lac operator: The lac repressor binds to the lac operator to inhibit transcription in E. coli. This inhibition can be relieved by adding lactose or isopropyl-β-D-thiogalactopyranoside (IPTG). lac repressor encoded by lacI
    175..192     +  CDS            7xHis (fragment): 6xHis affinity tag
    199..531     +  CDS            SH3: SH3 is a basic (constitutively fluorescent) cyan fluorescent protein published in 2019, derived from Arabidopsis thaliana. It requires the cofactor flavin for fluorescence.
    559..653     +  terminator     lambda t0 terminator: transcription terminator from phage lambda
    668..696     +  promoter       cat promoter (fragment): promoter of the E. coli cat gene encoding chloramphenicol acetyltransferase
    697..1353    +  CDS            cat: CAT_ECOLX - Experimental evidence at protein level: Swiss-Prot protein existence level 1. This enzyme is an effector of chloramphenicol resistance in bacteria. From Escherichia coli. This protein is used as a marker in many commonly used cloning vectors, such as pACYC184.
   1421..1507    +  terminator     rrnB T1 terminator: Escherichia coli rrnB; transcription terminator T1 from the E. coli rrnB gene
   1530..1547    -  promoter       tet promoter (fragment): E. coli promoter for tetracycline efflux protein gene
   1566..1587    -  protein_bind   CAP binding site: CAP binding activates transcription in the presence of cAMP. E. coli catabolite activator protein
   1600..2682    -  CDS            lacI: lac repressor; lacI; The lac repressor binds to the lac operator to inhibit transcription in E. coli. This inhibition can be relieved by adding lactose or isopropyl-β-D-thiogalactopyranoside (IPTG).
   2683..2760    -  promoter       lacIq promoter: lacI (mutant); In the lacIq allele, a single base change in the promoter boosts expression of the lacI gene about 10-fold.
   2809..2850    +  CDS            rop (fragment): Rop protein, which maintains plasmids at low copy number; rop
   2952..3092    +  misc_feature   bom: basis of mobility region from pBR322
   3278..3866    -  rep_origin     ori: high-copy-number ColE1/pMB1/pBR322/pUC origin of replication
   4037..4897    -  CDS            AmpR: β-lactamase; bla; confers resistance to ampicillin, carbenicillin, and related antibiotics
   4898..5002    -  promoter       AmpR promoter: bla
