[The description below was written by a language model from this plasmid's Addgene catalogue record and pLannotate feature annotations shown in this document.]
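Description:
pQE80L-SH3 is a bacterial expression plasmid of about 5.1 kb built on a Qiagen pQE-series backbone. The catalogue lists the backbone as pQE81L, while the plasmid name says pQE80L. It is designed for IPTG-inducible production of a His-tagged fluorescent protein in E. coli. It replicates from a ColE1/pMB1-type origin; a pBR322 bom region and only a fragment of rop are also annotated. Selection is with ampicillin through the β-lactamase gene and its own promoter. The feature table also shows a chloramphenicol acetyltransferase coding sequence downstream of the expression cassette, preceded by only a fragment of the cat promoter and followed by the rrnB T1 terminator. Chloramphenicol is not listed as a selection marker in the record.

The insert, SH3, is a roughly 330 bp engineered sequence derived from the LOV domain of an Arabidopsis blue light receptor, cloned between BamHI and HindIII. It encodes a flavin-binding fluorescent protein, annotated as cyan-emitting, whose fluorescence depends on a flavin cofactor rather than on oxygen. Compared with the wild type, it was engineered for improved quantum yield and thermostability. Transcription comes from the phage T5 promoter, which is recognised by E. coli RNA polymerase. It is controlled by an embedded lac operator plus a second downstream operator, and it ends at the lambda t0 terminator. A lacI gene under the lacIq promoter on the same plasmid supplies abundant repressor, so expression stays tightly off until induction and does not depend on a particular host strain. The N-terminal 6xHis tag allows metal-affinity purification. The construct suits production and characterisation of this reporter, which could be useful where oxygen-dependent GFP-type proteins do not fluoresce.
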