Addgene plasmid #160331: pQE80L-SH3
Purpose: This plasmid encodes an engineered oxygen-independent flavin binding fluorescent protein with N-terminal 6xHis tag. Its thermostability and quantum yield is improved compared to wild type.
Depositing lab: Sang Taek Jung. Depositing organization: Korea University. Publication: Engineered Arabidopsis Blue Light Receptor LOV Domain Variants with Improved Quantum Yield, Brightness, and Thermostability. Ko S, Hwang B, Na JH, Lee J, Jung ST. J Agric Food Chem. 2019 Oct 30;67(43):12037-12043. doi: 10.1021/acs.jafc.9b05473. Epub 2019 Oct 17. PubMed 31581772.
Backbone
  Vector backbone: pQE81L
  Backbone manufacturer: Qiagen
  Vector type: Bacterial Expression
Growth in bacteria
  Bacterial resistance: Ampicillin, 100 μg/mL
  Growth temperature: 37°C
  Growth strain: DH5alpha
  Copy number: Unknown
Gene/Insert
  Gene/Insert name: SH3
  Species: Engineered sequence derived from Arabidopsis blue light receptor LOV domain gene
  Insert size (bp): 330
  Promoter: T5
  Tag / fusion protein: 6xHis tag (N terminal on insert)
  Cloning method: Restriction Enzyme; 5′ cloning site BamHI (unknown if destroyed); 3′ cloning site HindIII (unknown if destroyed)
  Sequencing primers: 5′ 5'-CGGAT AACAA TTTCA CACAG-3'; 3′ 3'-GGTCA TTACT GGAGT CTTG-5'
Terms and licenses: Academic/Nonprofit Terms; Industry Terms: Not Available to Industry
How to cite: pQE80L-SH3 was a gift from Sang Taek Jung (Addgene plasmid # 160331 ; http://n2t.net/addgene:160331 ; RRID:Addgene_160331)
