>Addgene plasmid #160331 | pQE80L-SH3 | depositor partial sequence | sequence record 310472 | SH3
ATTGAGAAAAATTATGTCATCACCGATCCCCGGTTGCCTGATAACCCAATAATTTTCGCCTCAGATGGTT
TTCTGGAACTGACAGAATATAGTCGTGAAGAAATACTTGGCCGTAATGCGCGCTTTCTCCAAGGTCCGGA
GACCGATCAGGCAACCGTACAGAAGATCCGTGACGCTATCCGCGACCAAAGAGAAACGACTGTGCAACTG
ATTAACTACACGAAATCTGGCAAAGAATTTTGGAATCTGTTCCATCTGCAGCCGGTTCGCAATCAGAAGG
GCGAGTTGCAGTATTTCATCGGGGTTCAGCAGGACGGAAGCGATCACGTG
